Addgene plasmid #77058: STK24 gRNA (BRDN0001144931)
Purpose: 3rd generation lentiviral gRNA plasmid targeting human STK24
Depositing lab: John Doench & David Root. Depositing organization: Broad Institute. Publication: Optimized sgRNA design to maximize activity and minimize off-target effects of CRISPR-Cas9. Doench JG, Fusi N, Sullender M, Hegde M, Vaimberg EW, Donovan KF, Smith I, Tothova Z, Wilen C, Orchard R, Virgin HW, Listgarten J, Root DE. Nat Biotechnol. 2016 Jan 18. doi: 10.1038/nbt.3437. PubMed 26780180.
Backbone
  Vector backbone: lentiGuide-Puro
  Backbone manufacturer: Zhang Lab (Addgene plasmid # 52963)
  Vector type: Mammalian Expression, Lentiviral, CRISPR
  Selectable markers: Puromycin
Growth in bacteria
  Bacterial resistance: Ampicillin, 100 μg/mL
  Growth temperature: 37°C
  Growth strain: DH5alpha
  Copy number: High Copy
Gene/Insert
  Gene/Insert name: STK24 (alt names: STK24; NM_001032296.3)
  gRNA/shRNA sequence: ACAGCTATTGAACTTGCAAG
  Species: H. sapiens (human)
  Entrez Gene: STK24 (a.k.a. HEL-S-95, MST3, MST3B, STE20, STK3)
  Promoter: hU6
  Cloning method: Unknown
  Sequencing primers: 5′ U6-F; 3′ pS2-R
Terms and licenses: Academic/Nonprofit Terms; Industry Terms: Not Available to Industry
Depositor comments: The gRNA was designed to target the following Genbank reference sequence(s): NM_001032296.3,NM_001286649.1,NM_003576.4. Note that this plasmid does NOT contain Cas9. It should be used in conjunction with lentiCas9-Blast (Addgene #52962) or otherwise with cell lines already expressing Cas9. Browse the full kinome gRNA library at http://www.addgene.org/pooled-library/broadgpp-human-kinome/ or visit http://www.broadinstitute.org/rnai/public/ for detailed protocols and information.
How to cite: STK24 gRNA (BRDN0001144931) was a gift from John Doench & David Root (Addgene plasmid # 77058 ; http://n2t.net/addgene:77058 ; RRID:Addgene_77058)
