[The description below was written by a language model from this plasmid's Addgene catalogue record and pLannotate feature annotations shown in this document.]
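Description:
STK24 gRNA (BRDN0001144931) is a third-generation lentiviral guide RNA plasmid built on the lentiGuide-Puro backbone and designed to target human STK24 (also known as MST3), a STE20-family serine/threonine kinase. It is one member of a human kinome gRNA collection. In bacteria it is maintained through a high-copy ColE1/pUC-type origin with ampicillin selection from the β-lactamase gene. The backbone also carries an f1 origin, an SV40 origin and remnants of lac and phage promoter sequences that have no role in the payload.

The transfer cassette is framed by an RSV promoter-driven truncated HIV-1 5' LTR and a self-inactivating ΔU3 3' LTR, followed by an SV40 polyadenylation signal. The chimeric RSV/5' LTR makes genomic RNA production Tat-independent, as expected for a third-generation design. Between the LTRs lie the Ψ packaging signal with a partial gag sequence, the Rev response element for nuclear export of the viral RNA, and a cPPT/CTS element that aids nuclear import. A human U6 RNA polymerase III promoter drives the STK24-specific spacer fused to the Streptococcus pyogenes Cas9 gRNA scaffold. Downstream, the EF-1α core promoter with its intron A expresses puromycin N-acetyltransferase, allowing selection of transduced mammalian cells, and a WPRE enhances transcript expression.

The plasmid does not encode Cas9, so it is meant for use alongside a separate Cas9 lentiviral vector or in cells that already express Cas9. The guide was designed against several STK24 reference transcripts. The construct is typically used for CRISPR knockout of STK24.
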