Features (pLannotate 1.2.2; 29 found; start..end, strand, type, name):
     14..80      +  CDS            small t antigen (fragment): SV40 (simian virus 40) small t antigen
    106..317     +  promoter       EF-1α core promoter: core promoter for human elongation factor EF-1α
    318..1256    +  intron         EF-1α intron A: intron upstream of the start codon of human EF-1α
   1278..1877    +  CDS            PuroR (fragment): puromycin N-acetyltransferase; pac from Streptomyces; confers resistance to puromycin
   1893..2481    +  misc_feature   WPRE: woodchuck hepatitis virus posttranscriptional regulatory element
   2532..2551    +  misc_feature   cPPT/CTS (fragment): central polypurine tract and central termination sequence of HIV-1
   2553..2786    +  LTR            3' LTR (ΔU3): self-inactivating 3' long terminal repeat (LTR) from HIV-1
   2864..2985    +  polyA_signal   SV40 poly(A) signal: SV40 polyadenylation signal
   3025..3160    +  rep_origin     SV40 ori: SV40 origin of replication
   3181..3199    -  promoter       T7 promoter: promoter for bacteriophage T7 RNA polymerase
   3207..3362    +  CDS            lacZα (fragment): LacZα fragment of β-galactosidase; lacZ fragment
   3367..3795    +  rep_origin     f1 ori (sequence partly withheld): f1 bacteriophage origin of replication; arrow indicates direction of (+) strand synthesis
   3848..3952    +  promoter       AmpR promoter: bla
   3953..4813    +  CDS            AmpR: β-lactamase; bla; confers resistance to ampicillin, carbenicillin, and related antibiotics
   4984..5572    +  rep_origin     ori: high-copy-number ColE1/pMB1/pBR322/pUC origin of replication
   5755..5847    +  CDS            lacI (fragment): lac repressor; lacI; The lac repressor binds to the lac operator to inhibit transcription in E. coli. This inhibition can be relieved by adding lactose or isopropyl-β-D-thiogalactopyranoside (IPTG).
   5860..5881    +  protein_bind   CAP binding site: CAP binding activates transcription in the presence of cAMP. E. coli catabolite activator protein
   5896..5926    +  promoter       lac promoter: promoter for the E. coli lac operon
   5934..5950    +  protein_bind   lac operator: The lac repressor binds to the lac operator to inhibit transcription in E. coli. This inhibition can be relieved by adding lactose or isopropyl-β-D-thiogalactopyranoside (IPTG). lac repressor encoded by lacI
   5995..6013    +  promoter       T3 promoter: promoter for bacteriophage T3 RNA polymerase
   6041..6267    +  promoter       RSV promoter: Rous sarcoma virus enhancer/promoter
   6268..6448    +  LTR            5' LTR (truncated): truncated 5' long terminal repeat (LTR) from HIV-1
   6495..6620    +  misc_feature   HIV-1 Ψ: packaging signal of human immunodeficiency virus type 1
   6604..6967    +  CDS            HIV-1 gag (fragment): gag protein from human immunodeficiency virus 1; gag
   7113..7346    +  misc_feature   RRE: The Rev response element (RRE) of HIV-1 allows for Rev-dependent mRNA export from the nucleus to the cytoplasm.
   7723..7749    +  CDS            Rev (fragment): human immunodeficiency virus 1 (HIV-1) Rev protein; rev; enhances nuclear export of unspliced and incompletely spliced viral mRNAs
   7753..7993    +  promoter       U6 promoter: RNA polymerase III promoter for human U6 snRNA
   8023..8098    +  misc_RNA       gRNA scaffold: guide RNA scaffold for the Streptococcus pyogenes CRISPR/Cas9 system
   8154..8271    +  misc_feature   cPPT/CTS: central polypurine tract and central termination sequence of HIV-1
>Addgene plasmid #77058 | STK24 gRNA (BRDN0001144931) | addgene full sequence | sequence record 187034 | Addgene Assembled Sequence
CCCGGGTGCAAAGATGGATAAAGTTTTAAACAGAGAGGAATCTTTGCAGCTAATGGACCTTCTAGGTCTT
GAAAGGAGTGGGAATTGGCTCCGGTGCCCGTCAGTGGGCAGAGCGCACATCGCCCACAGTCCCCGAGAAG
TTGGGGGGAGGGGTCGGCAATTGATCCGGTGCCTAGAGAAGGTGGCGCGGGGTAAACTGGGAAAGTGATG
TCGTGTACTGGCTCCGCCTTTTTCCCGAGGGTGGGGGAGAACCGTATATAAGTGCAGTAGTCGCCGTGAA
CGTTCTTTTTCGCAACGGGTTTGCCGCCAGAACACAGGTAAGTGCCGTGTGTGGTTCCCGCGGGCCTGGC
CTCTTTACGGGTTATGGCCCTTGCGTGCCTTGAATTACTTCCACCTGGCTGCAGTACGTGATTCTTGATC
CCGAGCTTCGGGTTGGAAGTGGGTGGGAGAGTTCGAGGCCTTGCGCTTAAGGAGCCCCTTCGCCTCGTGC
TTGAGTTGAGGCCTGGCCTGGGCGCTGGGGCCGCCGCGTGCGAATCTGGTGGCACCTTCGCGCCTGTCTC
GCTGCTTTCGATAAGTCTCTAGCCATTTAAAATTTTTGATGACCTGCTGCGACGCTTTTTTTCTGGCAAG
ATAGTCTTGTAAATGCGGGCCAAGATCTGCACACTGGTATTTCGGTTTTTGGGGCCGCGGGCGGCGACGG
GGCCCGTGCGTCCCAGCGCACATGTTCGGCGAGGCGGGGCCTGCGAGCGCGGCCACCGAGAATCGGACGG
GGGTAGTCTCAAGCTGGCCGGCCTGCTCTGGTGCCTGGCCTCGCGCCGCCGTGTATCGCCCCGCCCTGGG
CGGCAAGGCTGGCCCGGTCGGCACCAGTTGCGTGAGCGGAAAGATGGCCGCTTCCCGGCCCTGCTGCAGG
GAGCTCAAAATGGAGGACGCGGCGCTCGGGAGAGCGGGCGGGTGAGTCACCCACACAAAGGAAAAGGGCC
TTTCCGTCCTCAGCCGTCGCTTCATGTGACTCCACGGAGTACCGGGCGCCGTCCAGGCACCTCGATTAGT
TCTCGAGCTTTTGGAGTACGTCGTCTTTAGGTTGGGGGGAGGGGTTTTATGCGATGGAGTTTCCCCACAC
TGAGTGGGTGGAGACTGAAGTTAGGCCAGCTTGGCACTTGATGTAATTCTCCTTGGAATTTGCCCTTTTT
GAGTTTGGATCTTGGTTCATTCTCAAGCCTCAGACAGTGGTTCAAAGTTTTTTTCTTCCATTTCAGGTGT
CGTGACGTACGGCCACCATGACCGAGTACAAGCCCACGGTGCGCCTCGCCACCCGCGACGACGTCCCCAG
GGCCGTACGCACCCTCGCCGCCGCGTTCGCCGACTACCCCGCCACGCGCCACACCGTCGATCCGGACCGC
CACATCGAGCGGGTCACCGAGCTGCAAGAACTCTTCCTCACGCGCGTCGGGCTCGACATCGGCAAGGTGT
GGGTCGCGGACGACGGCGCCGCCGTGGCGGTCTGGACCACGCCGGAGAGCGTCGAAGCGGGGGCGGTGTT
CGCCGAGATCGGCCCGCGCATGGCCGAGTTGAGCGGTTCCCGGCTGGCCGCGCAGCAACAGATGGAAGGC
CTCCTGGCGCCGCACCGGCCCAAGGAGCCCGCGTGGTTCCTGGCCACCGTCGGAGTCTCGCCCGACCACC
AGGGCAAGGGTCTGGGCAGCGCCGTCGTGCTCCCCGGAGTGGAGGCGGCCGAGCGCGCCGGGGTGCCCGC
CTTCCTGGAGACCTCCGCGCCCCGCAACCTCCCCTTCTACGAGCGGCTCGGCTTCACCGTCACCGCCGAC
GTCGAGGTGCCCGAAGGACCGCGCACCTGGTGCATGACCCGCAAGCCCGGTGCCTGAACGCGTTAAGTCG
ACAATCAACCTCTGGATTACAAAATTTGTGAAAGATTGACTGGTATTCTTAACTATGTTGCTCCTTTTAC
GCTATGTGGATACGCTGCTTTAATGCCTTTGTATCATGCTATTGCTTCCCGTATGGCTTTCATTTTCTCC
TCCTTGTATAAATCCTGGTTGCTGTCTCTTTATGAGGAGTTGTGGCCCGTTGTCAGGCAACGTGGCGTGG
TGTGCACTGTGTTTGCTGACGCAACCCCCACTGGTTGGGGCATTGCCACCACCTGTCAGCTCCTTTCCGG
GACTTTCGCTTTCCCCCTCCCTATTGCCACGGCGGAACTCATCGCCGCCTGCCTTGCCCGCTGCTGGACA
GGGGCTCGGCTGTTGGGCACTGACAATTCCGTGGTGTTGTCGGGGAAATCATCGTCCTTTCCTTGGCTGC
TCGCCTGTGTTGCCACCTGGATTCTGCGCGGGACGTCCTTCTGCTACGTCCCTTCGGCCCTCAATCCAGC
GGACCTTCCTTCCCGCGGCCTGCTGCCGGCTCTGCGGCCTCTTCCGCGTCTTCGCCTTCGCCCTCAGACG
AGTCGGATCTCCCTTTGGGCCGCCTCCCCGCGTCGACTTTAAGACCAATGACTTACAAGGCAGCTGTAGA
TCTTAGCCACTTTTTAAAAGAAAAGGGGGGACTGGAAGGGCTAATTCACTCCCAACGAAGACAAGATCTG
CTTTTTGCTTGTACTGGGTCTCTCTGGTTAGACCAGATCTGAGCCTGGGAGCTCTCTGGCTAACTAGGGA
ACCCACTGCTTAAGCCTCAATAAAGCTTGCCTTGAGTGCTTCAAGTAGTGTGTGCCCGTCTGTTGTGTGA
CTCTGGTAACTAGAGATCCCTCAGACCCTTTTAGTCAGTGTGGAAAATCTCTAGCAGTACGTATAGTAGT
TCATGTCATCTTATTATTCAGTATTTATAACTTGCAAAGAAATGAATATCAGAGAGTGAGAGGAACTTGT
TTATTGCAGCTTATAATGGTTACAAATAAAGCAATAGCATCACAAATTTCACAAATAAAGCATTTTTTTC
ACTGCATTCTAGTTGTGGTTTGTCCAAACTCATCAATGTATCTTATCATGTCTGGCTCTAGCTATCCCGC
CCCTAACTCCGCCCATCCCGCCCCTAACTCCGCCCAGTTCCGCCCATTCTCCGCCCCATGGCTGACTAAT
TTTTTTTATTTATGCAGAGGCCGAGGCCGCCTCGGCCTCTGAGCTATTCCAGAAGTAGTGAGGAGGCTTT
TTTGGAGGCCTAGGGACGTACCCAATTCGCCCTATAGTGAGTCGTATTACGCGCGCTCACTGGCCGTCGT
TTTACAACGTCGTGACTGGGAAAACCCTGGCGTTACCCAACTTAATCGCCTTGCAGCACATCCCCCTTTC
GCCAGCTGGCGTAATAGCGAAGAGGCCCGCACCGATCGCCCTTCCCAACAGTTGCGCAGCCTGAATGGCG
AATGGG
[124 nt withheld, positions 3367-3490]
C
[91 nt withheld, positions 3492-3582]
A
[49 nt withheld, positions 3584-3632]
CCTTTGACGTTGGAGTCCACGTTCTTT
[37 nt withheld, positions 3660-3696]
ACCCTATCTCGGTCTATTCTTTTGATTTATAAGGGATTTTGCCGATTTCGGCCTATTGGTTAAAAAATGA
GCTGATTTAACAAAAATTTAACGCGAATTTTAACAAAATATTAACGCTTACAATTTAGGTGGCACTTTTC
GGGGAAATGTGCGCGGAACCCCTATTTGTTTATTTTTCTAAATACATTCAAATATGTATCCGCTCATGAG
ACAATAACCCTGATAAATGCTTCAATAATATTGAAAAAGGAAGAGTATGAGTATTCAACATTTCCGTGTC
GCCCTTATTCCCTTTTTTGCGGCATTTTGCCTTCCTGTTTTTGCTCACCCAGAAACGCTGGTGAAAGTAA
AAGATGCTGAAGATCAGTTGGGTGCACGAGTGGGTTACATCGAACTGGATCTCAACAGCGGTAAGATCCT
TGAGAGTTTTCGCCCCGAAGAACGTTTTCCAATGATGAGCACTTTTAAAGTTCTGCTATGTGGCGCGGTA
TTATCCCGTATTGACGCCGGGCAAGAGCAACTCGGTCGCCGCATACACTATTCTCAGAATGACTTGGTTG
AGTACTCACCAGTCACAGAAAAGCATCTTACGGATGGCATGACAGTAAGAGAATTATGCAGTGCTGCCAT
AACCATGAGTGATAACACTGCGGCCAACTTACTTCTGACAACGATCGGAGGACCGAAGGAGCTAACCGCT
TTTTTGCACAACATGGGGGATCATGTAACTCGCCTTGATCGTTGGGAACCGGAGCTGAATGAAGCCATAC
CAAACGACGAGCGTGACACCACGATGCCTGTAGCAATGGCAACAACGTTGCGCAAACTATTAACTGGCGA
ACTACTTACTCTAGCTTCCCGGCAACAATTAATAGACTGGATGGAGGCGGATAAAGTTGCAGGACCACTT
CTGCGCTCGGCCCTTCCGGCTGGCTGGTTTATTGCTGATAAATCTGGAGCCGGTGAGCGTGGGTCTCGCG
GTATCATTGCAGCACTGGGGCCAGATGGTAAGCCCTCCCGTATCGTAGTTATCTACACGACGGGGAGTCA
GGCAACTATGGATGAACGAAATAGACAGATCGCTGAGATAGGTGCCTCACTGATTAAGCATTGGTAACTG
TCAGACCAAGTTTACTCATATATACTTTAGATTGATTTAAAACTTCATTTTTAATTTAAAAGGATCTAGG
TGAAGATCCTTTTTGATAATCTCATGACCAAAATCCCTTAACGTGAGTTTTCGTTCCACTGAGCGTCAGA
CCCCGTAGAAAAGATCAAAGGATCTTCTTGAGATCCTTTTTTTCTGCGCGTAATCTGCTGCTTGCAAACA
AAAAAACCACCGCTACCAGCGGTGGTTTGTTTGCCGGATCAAGAGCTACCAACTCTTTTTCCGAAGGTAA
CTGGCTTCAGCAGAGCGCAGATACCAAATACTGTTCTTCTAGTGTAGCCGTAGTTAGGCCACCACTTCAA
GAACTCTGTAGCACCGCCTACATACCTCGCTCTGCTAATCCTGTTACCAGTGGCTGCTGCCAGTGGCGAT
AAGTCGTGTCTTACCGGGTTGGACTCAAGACGATAGTTACCGGATAAGGCGCAGCGGTCGGGCTGAACGG
GGGGTTCGTGCACACAGCCCAGCTTGGAGCGAACGACCTACACCGAACTGAGATACCTACAGCGTGAGCT
ATGAGAAAGCGCCACGCTTCCCGAAGGGAGAAAGGCGGACAGGTATCCGGTAAGCGGCAGGGTCGGAACA
GGAGAGCGCACGAGGGAGCTTCCAGGGGGAAACGCCTGGTATCTTTATAGTCCTGTCGGGTTTCGCCACC
TCTGACTTGAGCGTCGATTTTTGTGATGCTCGTCAGGGGGGCGGAGCCTATGGAAAAACGCCAGCAACGC
GGCCTTTTTACGGTTCCTGGCCTTTTGCTGGCCTTTTGCTCACATGTTCTTTCCTGCGTTATCCCCTGAT
TCTGTGGATAACCGTATTACCGCCTTTGAGTGAGCTGATACCGCTCGCCGCAGCCGAACGACCGAGCGCA
GCGAGTCAGTGAGCGAGGAAGCGGAAGAGCGCCCAATACGCAAACCGCCTCTCCCCGCGCGTTGGCCGAT
TCATTAATGCAGCTGGCACGACAGGTTTCCCGACTGGAAAGCGGGCAGTGAGCGCAACGCAATTAATGTG
AGTTAGCTCACTCATTAGGCACCCCAGGCTTTACACTTTATGCTTCCGGCTCGTATGTTGTGTGGAATTG
TGAGCGGATAACAATTTCACACAGGAAACAGCTATGACCATGATTACGCCAAGCGCGCAATTAACCCTCA
CTAAAGGGAACAAAAGCTGGAGCTGCAAGCTTAATGTAGTCTTATGCAATACTCTTGTAGTCTTGCAACA
TGGTAACGATGAGTTAGCAACATGCCTTACAAGGAGAGAAAAAGCACCGTGCATGCCGATTGGTGGAAGT
AAGGTGGTACGATCGTGCCTTATTAGGAAGGCAACAGACGGGTCTGACATGGATTGGACGAACCACTGAA
TTGCCGCATTGCAGAGATATTGTATTTAAGTGCCTAGCTCGATACATAAACGGGTCTCTCTGGTTAGACC
AGATCTGAGCCTGGGAGCTCTCTGGCTAACTAGGGAACCCACTGCTTAAGCCTCAATAAAGCTTGCCTTG
AGTGCTTCAAGTAGTGTGTGCCCGTCTGTTGTGTGACTCTGGTAACTAGAGATCCCTCAGACCCTTTTAG
TCAGTGTGGAAAATCTCTAGCAGTGGCGCCCGAACAGGGACTTGAAAGCGAAAGGGAAACCAGAGGAGCT
CTCTCGACGCAGGACTCGGCTTGCTGAAGCGCGCACGGCAAGAGGCGAGGGGCGGCGACTGGTGAGTACG
CCAAAAATTTTGACTAGCGGAGGCTAGAAGGAGAGAGATGGGTGCGAGAGCGTCAGTATTAAGCGGGGGA
GAATTAGATCGCGATGGGAAAAAATTCGGTTAAGGCCAGGGGGAAAGAAAAAATATAAATTAAAACATAT
AGTATGGGCAAGCAGGGAGCTAGAACGATTCGCAGTTAATCCTGGCCTGTTAGAAACATCAGAAGGCTGT
AGACAAATACTGGGACAGCTACAACCATCCCTTCAGACAGGATCAGAAGAACTTAGATCATTATATAATA
CAGTAGCAACCCTCTATTGTGTGCATCAAAGGATAGAGATAAAAGACACCAAGGAAGCTTTAGACAAGAT
AGAGGAAGAGCAAAACAAAAGTAAGACCACCGCACAGCAAGCGGCCGCTGATCTTCAGACCTGGAGGAGG
AGATATGAGGGACAATTGGAGAAGTGAATTATATAAATATAAAGTAGTAAAAATTGAACCATTAGGAGTA
GCACCCACCAAGGCAAAGAGAAGAGTGGTGCAGAGAGAAAAAAGAGCAGTGGGAATAGGAGCTTTGTTCC
TTGGGTTCTTGGGAGCAGCAGGAAGCACTATGGGCGCAGCGTCAATGACGCTGACGGTACAGGCCAGACA
ATTATTGTCTGGTATAGTGCAGCAGCAGAACAATTTGCTGAGGGCTATTGAGGCGCAACAGCATCTGTTG
CAACTCACAGTCTGGGGCATCAAGCAGCTCCAGGCAAGAATCCTGGCTGTGGAAAGATACCTAAAGGATC
AACAGCTCCTGGGGATTTGGGGTTGCTCTGGAAAACTCATTTGCACCACTGCTGTGCCTTGGAATGCTAG
TTGGAGTAATAAATCTCTGGAACAGATTTGGAATCACACGACCTGGATGGAGTGGGACAGAGAAATTAAC
AATTACACAAGCTTAATACACTCCTTAATTGAAGAATCGCAAAACCAGCAAGAAAAGAATGAACAAGAAT
TATTGGAATTAGATAAATGGGCAAGTTTGTGGAATTGGTTTAACATAACAAATTGGCTGTGGTATATAAA
ATTATTCATAATGATAGTAGGAGGCTTGGTAGGTTTAAGAATAGTTTTTGCTGTACTTTCTATAGTGAAT
AGAGTTAGGCAGGGATATTCACCATTATCGTTTCAGACCCACCTCCCAACCCCGAGGGGACCCAGAGAGG
GCCTATTTCCCATGATTCCTTCATATTTGCATATACGATACAAGGCTGTTAGAGAGATAATTAGAATTAA
TTTGACTGTAAACACAAAGATATTAGTACAAAATACGTGACGTAGAAAGTAATAATTTCTTGGGTAGTTT
GCAGTTTTAAAATTATGTTTTAAAATGGACTATCATATGCTTACCGTAACTTGAAAGTATTTCGATTTCT
TGGCTTTATATATCTTGTGGAAAGGACGAAACACCGACAGCTATTGAACTTGCAAGGTTTTAGAGCTAGA
AATAGCAAGTTAAAATAAGGCTAGTCCGTTATCAACTTGAAAAAGTGGCACCGAGTCGGTGCTTTTTTAA
GCTTGGCGTAACTAGATCTTGAGACAAATGGCAGTATTCATCCACAATTTTAAAAGAAAAGGGGGGATTG
GGGGGTACAGTGCAGGGGAAAGAATAGTAGACATAATAGCAACAGACATACAAACTAAAGAATTACAAAA
ACAAATTACAAAAATTCAAAATTTTCGGGTTTATTACAGGGACAGCAGAGATCCACTTTGGCGCCGGCTC
GAGGGGG
