>Addgene plasmid #77058 | STK24 gRNA (BRDN0001144931) | depositor partial sequence | sequence record 144518 | Target Sequence
ACAGCTATTGAACTTGCAAG
