>Addgene plasmid #77058 | STK24 gRNA (BRDN0001144931) | addgene partial sequence | sequence record 187033 | hU6-F
GTAATAATTTCTTGGGTAGTTTGCAGTTTTAAAATTATGTTTTAAAATGGACTATCATATGCTTACCGTA
ACTTGAAAGTATTTCGATTTCTTGGCTTTATATATCTTGTGGAAAGGACGAAACACCGACAGCTATTGAA
CTTGCAAGGTTTTAGAGCTAGAAATAGCAAGTTAAAATAAGGCTAGTCCGTTATCAACTTGAAAAAGTGG
CACCGAGTCGGTGCTTTTTTAAGCTTGGCGTAACTAGATCTTGAGACAAATGGCAGTATTCATCCACAAT
TTTAAAAGAAAAGGGGGGATTGGGGGGTACAGTGCAGGGGAAAGAATAGTAGACATAATAGCAACAGACA
TACAAACTAAAGAATTACAAAAACAAATTACAAAAATTCAAAATTTTCGGGTTTATTACAGGGACAGCAG
AGATCCACTTTGGCGCCGGCTCGAGGGGGCCCGGGTGCAAAGATGGATAAAGTTTTAAACAGAGAGGAAT
CTTTGCAGCTAATGGACCTTCTAGGTCTTGAAAGGAGTGGGAATTGGCTCCGGTGCCCGTCAGTGGGCAG
AGCGCACATC
